>Addgene plasmid #236102 | pcDNA3-Lyso-Digda | addgene full sequence | sequence record 473791 | Addgene NGS Result
GACGGATCGGGAGATCTCCCGATCCCCTATGGTGCACTCTCAGTACAATCTGCTCTGATGCCGCATAGTT
AAGCCAGTATCTGCTCCCTGCTTGTGTGTTGGAGGTCGCTGAGTAGTGCGCGAGCAAAATTTAAGCTACA
ACAAGGCAAGGCTTGACCGACAATTGCATGAAGAATCTGCTTAGGGTTAGGCGTTTTGCGCTGCTTCGCG
ATGTACGGGCCAGATATACGCGTTGACATTGATTATTGACTAGTTATTAATAGTAATCAATTACGGGGTC
ATTAGTTCATAGCCCATATATGGAGTTCCGCGTTACATAACTTACGGTAAATGGCCCGCCTGGCTGACCG
CCCAACGACCCCCGCCCATTGACGTCAATAATGACGTATGTTCCCATAGTAACGCCAATAGGGACTTTCC
ATTGACGTCAATGGGTGGAGTATTTACGGTAAACTGCCCACTTGGCAGTACATCAAGTGTATCATATGCC
AAGTACGCCCCCTATTGACGTCAATGACGGTAAATGGCCCGCCTGGCATTATGCCCAGTACATGACCTTA
TGGGACTTTCCTACTTGGCAGTACATCTACGTATTAGTCATCGCTATTACCATGGTGATGCGGTTTTGGC
AGTACATCAATGGGCGTGGATAGCGGTTTGACTCACGGGGATTTCCAAGTCTCCACCCCATTGACGTCAA
TGGGAGTTTGTTTTGGCACCAAAATCAACGGGACTTTCCAAAATGTCGTAACAACTCCGCCCCATTGACG
CAAATGGGCGGTAGGCGTGTACGGTGGGAGGTCTATATAAGCAGAGCTCTCTGGCTAACTAGAGAACCCA
CTGCTTACTGGCTTATCGAAATTAATACGACTCACTATAGGGAGACCCAAGCTTGCGGCCGCCACCATGG
TGCGGGGTTCTCATCATCATCATCATCATGGTATGGCTAGCATGACTGGTGGACAGCAAATGGGTCGGGA
TCTGTACGACGATGACGATAAGGATCCCATGGTGAGCAAGGGCGAGGAGCTGTTCACCGGGGTGGTGCCC
ATCCTGGTCGAGCTGGACGGCGACGTAAACGGCCACAGGTTCAGCGTGTCCGGCGAGGGCGAGGGCGATG
CCACCTACGGCAAGCTGACCCTGAAGTTCATCTGCACCACCGGCAAGCTGCCCGTGCCCTGGCCCACCCT
CGTGACCACCCTGACCTGGGGCGTGCAGTGCTTCGCCCGCTACCCCGACCACATGAAGCAGCACGACTTC
TTCAAGTCCGCCATGCCCGAAGGCTACGTCCAGGAGCGTACCATCTTCTTCAAGGACGACGGCAACTACA
AGACCCGCGCCGAGGTGAAGTTCGAGGGCGACACCCTGGTGAACCGCATCGAGCTGAAGGGCATCGACTT
CAAGGAGGACGGCAACATCCTGGGGCATAAGCTGGAGTACAACGCCATCAGTGACAACGTCTATATCACC
GCCGACAAGCAGAAGAACGGCATCAAGGCCCACTTCAAGATCCGCCACAACATCGAGGACGGCAGCGTGC
AGCTCGCCGACCACTACCAGCAGAACACCCCCATCGGCGACGGCCCCGTGCTGCTGCCCGACAACCACTA
CCTGAGCACCCAGTCCGCCCTGAGCAAAGACCCCAACGAGAAGCGCGATCACATGGTCCTGCTGGAGTTC
GTGACCGCCGCCGGGATCACTCTCGGCATGGACGAGCTGTACAAGCTCGAGGAAGCCGCAGCTAGAGAGG
CTGCCGCAAGGGAAGCAGCCGCTCGGGAGGCTGCCGCAAGGGAAGCAGCCGCTAGGGAGGCCGCTGCAAG
ATCCGGACACAAATTCACCGCCCGCTTCTTCAAGCAGCCCACCTTCTGCAGCCACTGCACCGACTTCATC
TGGGGCTTTGGGAAGCAGGGATTCCAGTGTCAAGTTTGCTGCTTTGTAGTGCACAAGCGGTGCCATGAGT
TTGTCACATTCTCCTGCCCTGGTGCTGACAAGGGCCCAGCCTCTGATGACCCCCGGAGCAAACACAAGTT
CAAGATCCACACGTACTCCAGCCCCACGTTCTGTGACCACTGTGGATCCCTGCTGTACGGGCTCATCCAC
CAGGGGATGAAATGCGACACCTGCATGATGAACGTGCACAAGCGCTGCGTGATGAACGTCCCAAGTCTAT
GCGGCGGTACCGAGGCTGCCGCAAGAGAAGCCGCTGCAAGGGAGGCTGCAGCTCGGGGCGGAGAAGCCGC
AGCAAGGGAGGCTGCCGCAAGGGAAGCCGCAGCTAGAGGCGGCCGCATGGTGAGCAAGGGCGAGGAGCTG
TTCACCGGGGTGGTGCCCATCCTGGTCGAGCTGGACGGCGACGTAAACGGCCACAAGTTCAGCGTGTCCG
GCGAGGGCGAGGGCGATGCCACCTACGGCAAGCTGACCCTGAAGCTGATCTGCACCACCGGCAAGCTGCC
CGTGCCCTGGCCCACCCTCGTGACCACCCTGGGCTACGGCCTGCAGTGCTTCGCCCGCTACCCCGACCAC
ATGAAGCAGCACGACTTCTTCAAGTCCGCCATGCCCGAAGGCTACGTCCAGGAGCGCACCATCTTCTTCA
AGGACGACGGCAACTACAAGACCCGCGCCGAGGTGAAGTTCGAGGGCGACACCCTGGTGAACCGCATCGA
GCTGAAGGGCATCGACTTCAAGGAGGACGGCAACATCCTGGGGCACAAGCTGGAGTACAACTACAACAGC
CACAACGTCTATATCACCGCCGACAAGCAGAAGAACGGCATCAAGGCCAACTTCAAGATCCGCCACAACA
TCGAGGACGGCGGCGTGCAGCTCGCCGACCACTACCAGCAGAACACCCCCATCGGCGACGGCCCCGTGCT
GCTGCCCGACAACCACTACCTGAGCTACCAGTCCGCCCTGAGCAAAGACCCCAACGAGAAGCGCGATCAC
ATGGTCCTGCTGGAGTTCGTGACCGCCGCCTCTAGTGAAGCTGCAGCAAGAGAGGCCGCTGCTAGAGAAG
CAGCCGCTCGGGAGGCCGCTGCAAGGGAAGCAGCCGCAAGAGAGGCTGCCGCAAGGGAGGCCGCTGCTAG
GTCTAGAACCATGGCGGCGCCCGGCAGCGCCCGGCGACCCCTGCTGCTGCTACTGCTGTTGCTGCTGCTC
GGCCTCATGCATTGTGCGTCAGCAGCAATGTTTATGGTGAAAAATGGCAACGGGACCGCGTGCATAATGG
CCAACTTCTCTGCTGCCTTCTCAGTGAACTACGACACCAAGAGTGGCCCTAAGAACATGACCTTTGACCT
GCCATCAGATGCCACAGTGGTGCTCAACCGCAGCTCCTGTGGAAAAGAGAACACTTCTGACCCCAGTCTC
GTGATTGCTTTTGGAAGAGGACATACACTCACTCTCAATTTCACGAGAAATGCAACACGTTACAGCGTCC
AGCTCATGAGTTTTGCTTATAACTTGTCAGACACACACCTTTTCCCCAATGCGAGCTCCAAAGAAATCAA
GACTGTGGAATCTATAACTGACATCAGGGCAGATATAGATAAAAAATACAGATGTGTTAGTGGCACCCAG
GTCCACATGAACAACGTGACCGTAACGCCCCATGATGCCACCATCCAGGCGTACCTTTCCAACAGCAGCT
TCAGCAGGGGAGAGACACGCTGTGAACAAGACAGGCCTTCCCCAACCACAGCGCCCCCTGCGCCACCCAG
CCCCTCGCCCTCACCCGTGCCCAAGAGCCCCTCTGTGGACAAGTACAACGTGAGCGGCACCAACGGGACC
TGCCTGCTGGCCAGCATGGGGCTGCAGCTGAACCTCACCTATGAGAGGAAGGACAACACGACGGTGACAA
GGCTTCTCAACATCAACCCCAACAAGACCTCGGCCAGCGGGAGCTGCGGCGCCCACCTGGTGACTCTGGA
GCTGCACAGCGAGGGCACCACCGTCCTGCTCTTCCAGTTCGGGATGAATGCAAGTTCTAGCCGGTTTTTC
CTACAAGGAATCCAGTTGAATACAATTCTTCCTGACGCCAGAGACCCTGCCTTTAAAGCTGCCAACGGCT
CCCTGCGAGCGCTGCAGGCCACAGTCGGCAATTCCTACAAGTGCAACGCGGAGGAGCACGTCCGTGTCAC
GAAGGCGTTTTCAGTCAATATATTCAAAGTGTGGGTCCAGGCTTTCAAGGTGGAAGGTGGCCAGTTTGGC
TCTGTGGAGGAGTGTCTGCTGGACGAGAACAGCATGCTGATCCCCATCGCTGTGGGTGGTGCCCTGGCGG
GGCTGGTCCTCATCGTCCTCATCGCCTACCTCGTCGGCAGGAAGAGGAGTCACGCAGGCTACCAGACTAT
CTAAGAATTCGGGCCCTATTCTATAGTGTCACCTAAATGCTAGAGCTCGCTGATCAGCCTCGACTGTGCC
TTCTAGTTGCCAGCCATCTGTTGTTTGCCCCTCCCCCGTGCCTTCCTTGACCCTGGAAGGTGCCACTCCC
ACTGTCCTTTCCTAATAAAATGAGGAAATTGCATCGCATTGTCTGAGTAGGTGTCATTCTATTCTGGGGG
GTGGGGTGGGGCAGGACAGCAAGGGGGAGGATTGGGAAGACAATAGCAGGCATGCTGGGGATGCGGTGGG
CTCTATGGCTTCTGAGGCGGAAAGAACCAGCTGGGGCTCTAGGGGGTATCCCC
[124 nt withheld, positions 4674-4797]
C
[91 nt withheld, positions 4799-4889]
A
[49 nt withheld, positions 4891-4939]
CCTTTGACGTTGGAGTCCACGTTCTTT
[37 nt withheld, positions 4967-5003]
ACCCTATCTCGGTCTATTCTTTTGATTTATAAGGGATTTTGCCGATTTCGGCCTATTGGTTAAAAAATGA
GCTGATTTAACAAAAATTTAACGCGAATTAATTCTGTGGAATGTGTGTCAGTTAGGGTGTGGAAAGTCCC
CAGGCTCCCCAGCAGGCAGAAGTATGCAAAGCATGCATCTCAATTAGTCAGCAACCAGGTGTGGAAAGTC
CCCAGGCTCCCCAGCAGGCAGAAGTATGCAAAGCATGCATCTCAATTAGTCAGCAACCATAGTCCCGCCC
CTAACTCCGCCCATCCCGCCCCTAACTCCGCCCAGTTCCGCCCATTCTCCGCCCCATGGCTGACTAATTT
TTTTTATTTATGCAGAGGCCGAGGCCGCCTCTGCCTCTGAGCTATTCCAGAAGTAGTGAGGAGGCTTTTT
TGGAGGCCTAGGCTTTTGCAAAAAGCTCCCGGGAGCTTGTATATCCATTTTCGGATCTGATCAAGAGACA
GGATGAGGATCGTTTCGCATGATTGAACAAGATGGATTGCACGCAGGTTCTCCGGCCGCTTGGGTGGAGA
GGCTATTCGGCTATGACTGGGCACAACAGACAATCGGCTGCTCTGATGCCGCCGTGTTCCGGCTGTCAGC
GCAGGGGCGCCCGGTTCTTTTTGTCAAGACCGACCTGTCCGGTGCCCTGAATGAACTGCAGGACGAGGCA
GCGCGGCTATCGTGGCTGGCCACGACGGGCGTTCCTTGCGCAGCTGTGCTCGACGTTGTCACTGAAGCGG
GAAGGGACTGGCTGCTATTGGGCGAAGTGCCGGGGCAGGATCTCCTGTCATCTCACCTTGCTCCTGCCGA
GAAAGTATCCATCATGGCTGATGCAATGCGGCGGCTGCATACGCTTGATCCGGCTACCTGCCCATTCGAC
CACCAAGCGAAACATCGCATCGAGCGAGCACGTACTCGGATGGAAGCCGGTCTTGTCGATCAGGATGATC
TGGACGAAGAGCATCAGGGGCTCGCGCCAGCCGAACTGTTCGCCAGGCTCAAGGCGCGCATGCCCGACGG
CGAGGATCTCGTCGTGACCCATGGCGATGCCTGCTTGCCGAATATCATGGTGGAAAATGGCCGCTTTTCT
GGATTCATCGACTGTGGCCGGCTGGGTGTGGCGGACCGCTATCAGGACATAGCGTTGGCTACCCGTGATA
TTGCTGAAGAGCTTGGCGGCGAATGGGCTGACCGCTTCCTCGTGCTTTACGGTATCGCCGCTCCCGATTC
GCAGCGCATCGCCTTCTATCGCCTTCTTGACGAGTTCTTCTGAGCGGGACTCTGGGGTTCGAAATGACCG
ACCAAGCGACGCCCAACCTGCCATCACGAGATTTCGATTCCACCGCCGCCTTCTATGAAAGGTTGGGCTT
CGGAATCGTTTTCCGGGACGCCGGCTGGATGATCCTCCAGCGCGGGGATCTCATGCTGGAGTTCTTCGCC
CACCCCAACTTGTTTATTGCAGCTTATAATGGTTACAAATAAAGCAATAGCATCACAAATTTCACAAATA
AAGCATTTTTTTCACTGCATTCTAGTTGTGGTTTGTCCAAACTCATCAATGTATCTTATCATGTCTGTAT
ACCGTCGACCTCTAGCTAGAGCTTGGCGTAATCATGGTCATAGCTGTTTCCTGTGTGAAATTGTTATCCG
CTCACAATTCCACACAACATACGAGCCGGAAGCATAAAGTGTAAAGCCTGGGGTGCCTAATGAGTGAGCT
AACTCACATTAATTGCGTTGCGCTCACTGCCCGCTTTCCAGTCGGGAAACCTGTCGTGCCAGCTGCATTA
ATGAATCGGCCAACGCGCGGGGAGAGGCGGTTTGCGTATTGGGCGCTCTTCCGCTTCCTCGCTCACTGAC
TCGCTGCGCTCGGTCGTTCGGCTGCGGCGAGCGGTATCAGCTCACTCAAAGGCGGTAATACGGTTATCCA
CAGAATCAGGGGATAACGCAGGAAAGAACATGTGAGCAAAAGGCCAGCAAAAGGCCAGGAACCGTAAAAA
GGCCGCGTTGCTGGCGTTTTTCCATAGGCTCCGCCCCCCTGACGAGCATCACAAAAATCGACGCTCAAGT
CAGAGGTGGCGAAACCCGACAGGACTATAAAGATACCAGGCGTTTCCCCCTGGAAGCTCCCTCGTGCGCT
CTCCTGTTCCGACCCTGCCGCTTACCGGATACCTGTCCGCCTTTCTCCCTTCGGGAAGCGTGGCGCTTTC
TCATAGCTCACGCTGTAGGTATCTCAGTTCGGTGTAGGTCGTTCGCTCCAAGCTGGGCTGTGTGCACGAA
CCCCCCGTTCAGCCCGACCGCTGCGCCTTATCCGGTAACTATCGTCTTGAGTCCAACCCGGTAAGACACG
ACTTATCGCCACTGGCAGCAGCCACTGGTAACAGGATTAGCAGAGCGAGGTATGTAGGCGGTGCTACAGA
GTTCTTGAAGTGGTGGCCTAACTACGGCTACACTAGAAGAACAGTATTTGGTATCTGCGCTCTGCTGAAG
CCAGTTACCTTCGGAAAAAGAGTTGGTAGCTCTTGATCCGGCAAACAAACCACCGCTGGTAGCGGTGGTT
TTTTTGTTTGCAAGCAGCAGATTACGCGCAGAAAAAAAGGATCTCAAGAAGATCCTTTGATCTTTTCTAC
GGGGTCTGACGCTCAGTGGAACGAAAACTCACGTTAAGGGATTTTGGTCATGAGATTATCAAAAAGGATC
TTCACCTAGATCCTTTTAAATTAAAAATGAAGTTTTAAATCAATCTAAAGTATATATGAGTAAACTTGGT
CTGACAGTTACCAATGCTTAATCAGTGAGGCACCTATCTCAGCGATCTGTCTATTTCGTTCATCCATAGT
TGCCTGACTCCCCGTCGTGTAGATAACTACGATACGGGAGGGCTTACCATCTGGCCCCAGTGCTGCAATG
ATACCGCGAGACCCACGCTCACCGGCTCCAGATTTATCAGCAATAAACCAGCCAGCCGGAAGGGCCGAGC
GCAGAAGTGGTCCTGCAACTTTATCCGCCTCCATCCAGTCTATTAATTGTTGCCGGGAAGCTAGAGTAAG
TAGTTCGCCAGTTAATAGTTTGCGCAACGTTGTTGCCATTGCTACAGGCATCGTGGTGTCACGCTCGTCG
TTTGGTATGGCTTCATTCAGCTCCGGTTCCCAACGATCAAGGCGAGTTACATGATCCCCCATGTTGTGCA
AAAAAGCGGTTAGCTCCTTCGGTCCTCCGATCGTTGTCAGAAGTAAGTTGGCCGCAGTGTTATCACTCAT
GGTTATGGCAGCACTGCATAATTCTCTTACTGTCATGCCATCCGTAAGATGCTTTTCTGTGACTGGTGAG
TACTCAACCAAGTCATTCTGAGAATAGTGTATGCGGCGACCGAGTTGCTCTTGCCCGGCGTCAATACGGG
ATAATACCGCGCCACATAGCAGAACTTTAAAAGTGCTCATCATTGGAAAACGTTCTTCGGGGCGAAAACT
CTCAAGGATCTTACCGCTGTTGAGATCCAGTTCGATGTAACCCACTCGTGCACCCAACTGATCTTCAGCA
TCTTTTACTTTCACCAGCGTTTCTGGGTGAGCAAAAACAGGAAGGCAAAATGCCGCAAAAAAGGGAATAA
GGGCGACACGGAAATGTTGAATACTCATACTCTTCCTTTTTCAATATTATTGAAGCATTTATCAGGGTTA
TTGTCTCATGAGCGGATACATATTTGAATGTATTTAGAAAAATAAACAAATAGGGGTTCCGCGCACATTT
CCCCGAAAAGTGCCACCTGACGTC
Features (pLannotate 1.2.2; 27 found; start..end, strand, type, name):
     28..80      -  misc_feature   bom (fragment): basis of mobility region from pBR322
    235..614     +  enhancer       CMV enhancer: human cytomegalovirus immediate early enhancer
    615..818     +  promoter       CMV promoter: human cytomegalovirus (CMV) immediate early promoter
    814..847     +  LTR            5' LTR (truncated) (fragment): truncated 5' long terminal repeat (LTR) from HIV-1
    863..881     +  promoter       T7 promoter: promoter for bacteriophage T7 RNA polymerase
    922..942     +  CDS            capTEV™ (fragment): composite tag for in vivo biotinylation, TEV protease cleavage, and 6xHis tagging
    943..975     +  CDS            T7 tag (gene 10 leader): leader peptide from bacteriophage T7 gene 10 promotes efficient translation in E. coli
    979..1002    +  CDS            Xpress™ tag: Xpress™ epitope tag, including an enterokinase recognition and cleavage site
   1009..1725    +  CDS            Cerulean: Cerulean is a basic (constitutively fluorescent) cyan fluorescent protein published in 2004, derived from Aequorea victoria. It has low acid sensitivity.
   1828..2175    +  CDS            PRKCB (fragment): KPCB_HUMAN - Also known as PKCB, PRKCB1. Experimental evidence at protein level: Swiss-Prot protein existence level 1. Calcium-activated, phospholipid- and diacylglycerol (DAG)- dependent serine/threonine-protein kinase involved in various cellular processes such as regulation of the B-cell receptor (BCR) signalosome, oxidative stress-induced apoptosis, androgen receptor-dependent transcription regulation, insulin signaling and endothelial cells proliferation. Plays a key role in B-cell activation by regulating BCR- induced NF-kappa-B activation. Mediates the activation of the canonical NF-kap
   2287..2970    +  CDS            Venus: Venus is a basic (constitutively fluorescent) yellow fluorescent protein published in 2002, derived from Aequorea victoria. It is reported to be a rapidly-maturing weak dimer with moderate acid sensitivity.
   3091..4343    +  CDS            LAMP1 (fragment): human lysosome-associated membrane glycoprotein 1
   4360..4378    -  promoter       SP6 promoter: promoter for bacteriophage SP6 RNA polymerase
   4404..4628    +  polyA_signal   bGH poly(A) signal: bovine growth hormone polyadenylation signal
   4632..4653    +  promoter       SV40 promoter (fragment): SV40 enhancer and early promoter
   4674..5102    +  rep_origin     f1 ori (sequence partly withheld): f1 bacteriophage origin of replication; arrow indicates direction of (+) strand synthesis
   5116..5445    +  promoter       SV40 promoter: SV40 enhancer and early promoter
   5512..6303    +  CDS            neo: KKA2_KLEPN - Also known as kan, nptII. Experimental evidence at protein level: Swiss-Prot protein existence level 1. Resistance to kanamycin, neomycin, paromomycin, ribostamycin, butirosin and gentamicin B. From Klebsiella pneumoniae.
   6327..6485    +  CDS            ble (fragment): BLE_KLEPN - Experimental evidence at protein level: Swiss-Prot protein existence level 1. Binding protein with a strong affinity to the bleomycin family of antibiotics. Binds to CL990; an antimitotic-antibiotic compound. From Klebsiella pneumoniae.
   6480..6601    +  polyA_signal   SV40 poly(A) signal: SV40 polyadenylation signal
   6674..6690    -  protein_bind   lac operator: The lac repressor binds to the lac operator to inhibit transcription in E. coli. This inhibition can be relieved by adding lactose or isopropyl-β-D-thiogalactopyranoside (IPTG). lac repressor encoded by lacI
   6698..6728    -  promoter       lac promoter: promoter for the E. coli lac operon
   6743..6764    -  protein_bind   CAP binding site: CAP binding activates transcription in the presence of cAMP. E. coli catabolite activator protein
   6777..6869    -  CDS            lacI (fragment): lac repressor; lacI; The lac repressor binds to the lac operator to inhibit transcription in E. coli. This inhibition can be relieved by adding lactose or isopropyl-β-D-thiogalactopyranoside (IPTG).
   7052..7640    -  rep_origin     ori: high-copy-number ColE1/pMB1/pBR322/pUC origin of replication
   7811..8671    -  CDS            AmpR: β-lactamase; bla; confers resistance to ampicillin, carbenicillin, and related antibiotics
   8672..8776    -  promoter       AmpR promoter: bla
