[The description below was written by a language model from this plasmid's Addgene catalogue record and pLannotate feature annotations shown in this document.]
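Description:
pcDNA3-Lyso-Digda is a mammalian expression plasmid built on the pcDNA3 backbone that encodes a lysosome-targeted, FRET-based biosensor for following diacylglycerol (DAG) dynamics in living cells. It is maintained in E. coli through a high-copy ColE1/pUC-type origin with ampicillin resistance (AmpR under its own bla promoter). It also carries an f1 origin and an SV40 promoter-driven neo cassette with an SV40 poly(A) signal, which allows G418 selection of stably transfected mammalian cells.

The insert, cloned between BamHI and EcoRI, is transcribed from the CMV immediate-early enhancer/promoter and terminated by the bGH polyadenylation signal. T7 and SP6 promoters flank the insert. The annotated reading frame opens with short leader tags: a fragment matched to a composite His-type tag, the T7 gene 10 leader and an Xpress epitope. These are followed by the cyan fluorescent protein Cerulean, a fragment of human PKCβ (PRKCB), the yellow fluorescent protein Venus, and finally human LAMP1, which the catalogue describes as full length and positioned at the C terminus. The record does not name the PKCβ domain, but placing a fragment of this DAG-dependent kinase between a cyan donor and a yellow acceptor fits a design in which DAG engagement changes the energy transfer between the two fluorophores. LAMP1, a lysosome-associated membrane glycoprotein, anchors the sensor to lysosomes so that the readout is restricted to that compartment.

Several small annotations, such as the HIV-1 LTR, ble and lacI fragments, are probably partial sequence matches within backbone regions rather than functional elements. The construct is intended for transfection and live-cell ratiometric imaging of DAG signalling at a defined subcellular site.
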