Addgene plasmid #236102: pcDNA3-Lyso-Digda
Purpose: Lysosome-targeted FRET-based biosensor for monitoring diacylglycerol (DAG) dynamics in living cells.
Depositing lab: Jin Zhang. Depositing organization: University of California, San Diego (UCSD). Publication: Sensitive fluorescent biosensor reveals differential subcellular regulation of PKC. Su Q, Zhang J, Lin W, Zhang JF, Newton AC, Mehta S, Yang J, Zhang J. Nat Chem Biol. 2024 Oct 11. doi: 10.1038/s41589-024-01758-3. PubMed 39394268.
Backbone
  Vector backbone: pcDNA3
  Backbone manufacturer: Invitrogen
  Backbone size w/o insert (bp): 5445
  Total vector size (bp): 8808
  Vector type: Mammalian Expression
  Selectable markers: Neomycin (select with G418)
Growth in bacteria
  Bacterial resistance: Ampicillin, 100 μg/mL
  Growth temperature: 37°C
  Growth strain: DH5alpha
  Copy number: High Copy
Gene/Insert
  Gene/Insert name: Lyso-Digda
  Species: H. sapiens (human), Synthetic
  Entrez Gene: LAMP1 (a.k.a. CD107a, LAMPA, LGP120)
  Promoter: CMV
  Tag / fusion protein: Full-length LAMP1 (C terminal on insert)
  Cloning method: Restriction Enzyme; 5′ cloning site BamHI (not destroyed); 3′ cloning site EcoRI (not destroyed)
  Sequencing primers: 5′ CMV forward; 3′ BGH reverse
Terms and licenses: Academic/Nonprofit Terms; Industry Terms: Not Available to Industry
How to cite: pcDNA3-Lyso-Digda was a gift from Jin Zhang (Addgene plasmid # 236102 ; http://n2t.net/addgene:236102 ; RRID:Addgene_236102)
